Addgene plasmid #55670: DIRAS2
Purpose: expression of mouse DIRAS2
Depositing lab: Julian Downward. Depositing organization: Cancer Research UK. Publication: RAS and RHO families of GTPases directly regulate distinct phosphoinositide 3-kinase isoforms. Fritsch R, de Krijger I, Fritsch K, George R, Reason B, Kumar MS, Diefenbacher M, Stamp G, Downward J. Cell. 2013 May 23;153(5):1050-63. doi: 10.1016/j.cell.2013.04.031. PubMed 23706742.
Backbone
  Vector backbone: pGEX2T
  Backbone manufacturer: GE Healthcare Life Sciences
  Backbone size w/o insert (bp): 4948
  Vector type: Bacterial Expression
Growth in bacteria
  Bacterial resistance: Ampicillin, 100 μg/mL
  Growth temperature: 37°C
  Growth strain: BL21 codon plus ril de3
  Copy number: High Copy
Gene/Insert
  Gene/Insert name: DIRAS2
  Species: M. musculus (mouse)
  Entrez Gene: Diras2 (a.k.a. 2900052J15Rik, AI414999)
  Promoter: lac
  Cloning method: Restriction Enzyme; 5′ cloning site BamHI (not destroyed); 3′ cloning site EcoRI (not destroyed)
  Sequencing primers: 5′ lac promoter; 3′ GST-R
Terms and licenses: Academic/Nonprofit Terms; Industry Terms: Not Available to Industry
How to cite: DIRAS2 was a gift from Julian Downward (Addgene plasmid # 55670 ; http://n2t.net/addgene:55670 ; RRID:Addgene_55670)
