[The description below was written by a language model from this plasmid's Addgene catalogue record.]
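Description:
DIRAS2 is a bacterial expression plasmid built on the pGEX2T backbone (about 4.9 kb without the insert) that carries the mouse Diras2 coding sequence, which encodes a small GTPase of the RAS superfamily. The insert was placed by restriction cloning between the BamHI and EcoRI sites of the vector, and both sites remain intact, so the gene can be excised or swapped. The plasmid is maintained in E. coli at high copy number under ampicillin selection, and the record lists a BL21-derived, codon-supplemented DE3 strain as the growth host, which is consistent with a construct intended for protein production rather than simple propagation.

The record gives the promoter as lac. pGEX-series vectors generally drive expression from an IPTG-inducible lac-type (tac) promoter and fuse the cloned gene in frame behind glutathione S-transferase, with pGEX2T providing a thrombin cleavage site between GST and the insert. The catalogue entry does not list a tag explicitly, but the backbone choice, the BamHI/EcoRI cloning position and the GST-named sequencing primer all point to an N-terminal GST–DIRAS2 fusion that could be purified on glutathione resin. No feature table is supplied, so the exact fusion junction, the length of the insert and any mutations cannot be confirmed from the record.

The stated purpose is expression of mouse DIRAS2. The associated publication concerns direct regulation of distinct phosphoinositide 3-kinase isoforms by RAS and RHO family GTPases, which suggests the recombinant protein was used as one member of a GTPase panel in biochemical interaction or activity studies.
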