>Addgene plasmid #55670 | DIRAS2 | depositor partial sequence | sequence record 86207 | DIRAS2
ATGCCGGAACAGAGCAACGACTACCGGGTGGCGGTGTTTGGGGCAGGCGGTGTTGGCAAGAGCTCCCTCG
TTTTGAGGTTTGTGAAAGGGACCTTCAGGGAGAGCTACATCCCGACTGTGGAAGACACCTACCGGCAGGT
GATCAGCTGTGACAAGAGCATATGCACGCTGCAGATCACCGACACCACCGGGAGCCACCAGTTTCCGGCC
ATGCAGCGGCTGTCCATCTCCAAAGGCCACGCCTTCATCCTGGTCTACTCCATCACCAGCCGGCAGTCCC
TGGAGGAACTCAAGCCCATCTATGAGCAGATCTGCGAGATCAAGGGGGATGTGGAGAGCATCCCCATCAT
GCTGGTGGGTAACAAGTGTGATGAGAGCCCCAACCGTGAGGTCCAGAGCAGCGAGGCAGAGGCCCTAGCC
CGCACATGGAAGTGCGCCTTCATGGAGACGTCCGCCAAGCTCAACCACAACGTGAAGGAACTCTTTCAGG
AACTCCTCAACCTGGAGAAGCGCAGGACCGTGAGCCTCCAGATCGACGGCAAGAAGAGCAAGCAGCAGAA
GAGGAAGGAGAAGCTCAAGGGCAAGTGCGTGGTCATGTGA
