>Addgene plasmid #55670 | DIRAS2 | depositor partial sequence | sequence record 86208 | pGEX2T backbone
ACGTTATCGACTGCACGGTGCACCAATGCTTCTGGCGTCAGGCAGCCATCGGAAGCTGTGGTATGGCTGT
GCAGGTCGTAAATCACTGCATAATTCGTGTCGCTCAAGGCGCACTCCCGTTCTGGATAATGTTTTTTGCG
CCGACATCATAACGGTTCTGGCAAATATTCTGAAATGAGCTGTTGACAATTAATCATCGGCTCGTATAAT
GTGTGGAATTGTGAGCGGATAACAATTTCACACAGGAAACAGTATTCATGTCCCCTATACTAGGTTATTG
GAAAATTAAGGGCCTTGTGCAACCCACTCGACTTCTTTTGGAATATCTTGAAGAAAAATATGAAGAGCAT
TTGTATGAGCGCGATGAAGGTGATAAATGGCGAAACAAAAAGTTTGAATTGGGTTTGGAGTTTCCCAATC
TTCCTTATTATATTGATGGTGATGTTAAATTAACACAGTCTATGGCCATCATACGTTATATAGCTGACAA
GCACAACATGTTGGGTGGTTGTCCAAAAGAGCGTGCAGAGATTTCAATGCTTGAAGGAGCGGTTTTGGAT
ATTAGATACGGTGTTTCGAGAATTGCATATAGTAAAGACTTTGAAACTCTCAAAGTTGATTTTCTTAGCA
AGCTACCTGAAATGCTGAAAATGTTCGAAGATCGTTTATGTCATAAAACATATTTAAATGGTGATCATGT
AACCCATCCTGACTTCATGTTGTATGACGCTCTTGATGTTGTTTTATACATGGACCCAATGTGCCTGGAT
GCGTTCCCAAAATTAGTTTGTTTTAAAAAACGTATTGAAGCTATCCCACAAATTGATAAGTACTTGAAAT
CCAGCAAGTATATAGCATGGCCTTTGCAGGGCTGGCAAGCCACGTTTGGTGGTGGCGACCATCCTCCAAA
ATCGGATCTGGTTCCGCGTGGATCCCCGGGAATTCATCGTGACTGACTGACGATCTGCCTCGCGCGTTTC
GGTGATGACGGTGAAAACCTCTGACACATGCAGCTCCCGGAGACGGTCACAGCTTGTCTGTAAGCGGATG
CCGGGAGCAGACAAGCCCGTCAGGGCGCGTCAGCGGGTGTTGGCGGGTGTCGGGGCGCAGCCATGACCCA
GTCACGTAGCGATAGCGGAGTGTATAATTCTTGAAGACGAAAGGGCCTCGTGATACGCCTATTTTTATAG
GTTAATGTCATGATAATAATGGTTTCTTAGACGTCAGGTGGCACTTTTCGGGGAAATGTGCGCGGAACCC
CTATTTGTTTATTTTTCTAAATACATTCAAATATGTATCCGCTCATGAGACAATAACCCTGATAAATGCT
TCAATAATATTGAAAAAGGAAGAGTATGAGTATTCAACATTTCCGTGTCGCCCTTATTCCCTTTTTTGCG
GCATTTTGCCTTCCTGTTTTTGCTCACCCAGAAACGCTGGTGAAAGTAAAAGATGCTGAAGATCAGTTGG
GTGCACGAGTGGGTTACATCGAACTGGATCTCAACAGCGGTAAGATCCTTGAGAGTTTTCGCCCCGAAGA
ACGTTTTCCAATGATGAGCACTTTTAAAGTTCTGCTATGTGGCGCGGTATTATCCCGTGTTGACGCCGGG
CAAGAGCAACTCGGTCGCCGCATACACTATTCTCAGAATGACTTGGTTGAGTACTCACCAGTCACAGAAA
AGCATCTTACGGATGGCATGACAGTAAGAGAATTATGCAGTGCTGCCATAACCATGAGTGATAACACTGC
GGCCAACTTACTTCTGACAACGATCGGAGGACCGAAGGAGCTAACCGCTTTTTTGCACAACATGGGGGAT
CATGTAACTCGCCTTGATCGTTGGGAACCGGAGCTGAATGAAGCCATACCAAACGACGAGCGTGACACCA
CGATGCCTGCAGCAATGGCAACAACGTTGCGCAAACTATTAACTGGCGAACTACTTACTCTAGCTTCCCG
GCAACAATTAATAGACTGGATGGAGGCGGATAAAGTTGCAGGACCACTTCTGCGCTCGGCCCTTCCGGCT
GGCTGGTTTATTGCTGATAAATCTGGAGCCGGTGAGCGTGGGTCTCGCGGTATCATTGCAGCACTGGGGC
CAGATGGTAAGCCCTCCCGTATCGTAGTTATCTACACGACGGGGAGTCAGGCAACTATGGATGAACGAAA
TAGACAGATCGCTGAGATAGGTGCCTCACTGATTAAGCATTGGTAACTGTCAGACCAAGTTTACTCATAT
ATACTTTAGATTGATTTAAAACTTCATTTTTAATTTAAAAGGATCTAGGTGAAGATCCTTTTTGATAATC
TCATGACCAAAATCCCTTAACGTGAGTTTTCGTTCCACTGAGCGTCAGACCCCGTAGAAAAGATCAAAGG
ATCTTCTTGAGATCCTTTTTTTCTGCGCGTAATCTGCTGCTTGCAAACAAAAAAACCACCGCTACCAGCG
GTGGTTTGTTTGCCGGATCAAGAGCTACCAACTCTTTTTCCGAAGGTAACTGGCTTCAGCAGAGCGCAGA
TACCAAATACTGTCCTTCTAGTGTAGCCGTAGTTAGGCCACCACTTCAAGAACTCTGTAGCACCGCCTAC
ATACCTCGCTCTGCTAATCCTGTTACCAGTGGCTGCTGCCAGTGGCGATAAGTCGTGTCTTACCGGGTTG
GACTCAAGACGATAGTTACCGGATAAGGCGCAGCGGTCGGGCTGAACGGGGGGTTCGTGCACACAGCCCA
GCTTGGAGCGAACGACCTACACCGAACTGAGATACCTACAGCGTGAGCTATGAGAAAGCGCCACGCTTCC
CGAAGGGAGAAAGGCGGACAGGTATCCGGTAAGCGGCAGGGTCGGAACAGGAGAGCGCACGAGGGAGCTT
CCAGGGGGAAACGCCTGGTATCTTTATAGTCCTGTCGGGTTTCGCCACCTCTGACTTGAGCGTCGATTTT
TGTGATGCTCGTCAGGGGGGCGGAGCCTATGGAAAAACGCCAGCAACGCGGCCTTTTTACGGTTCCTGGC
CTTTTGCTGGCCTTTTGCTCACATGTTCTTTCCTGCGTTATCCCCTGATTCTGTGGATAACCGTATTACC
GCCTTTGAGTGAGCTGATACCGCTCGCCGCAGCCGAACGACCGAGCGCAGCGAGTCAGTGAGCGAGGAAG
CGGAAGAGCGCCTGATGCGGTATTTTCTCCTTACGCATCTGTGCGGTATTTCACACCGCATAAATTCCGA
CACCATCGAATGGTGCAAAACCTTTCGCGGTATGGCATGATAGCGCCCGGAAGAGAGTCAATTCAGGGTG
GTGAATGTGAAACCAGTAACGTTATACGATGTCGCAGAGTATGCCGGTGTCTCTTATCAGACCGTTTCCC
GCGTGGTGAACCAGGCCAGCCACGTTTCTGCGAAAACGCGGGAAAAAGTGGAAGCGGCGATGGCGGAGCT
GAATTACATTCCCAACCGCGTGGCACAACAACTGGCGGGCAAACAGTCGTTGCTGATTGGCGTTGCCACC
TCCAGTCTGGCCCTGCACGCGCCGTCGCAAATTGTCGCGGCGATTAAATCTCGCGCCGATCAACTGGGTG
CCAGCGTGGTGGTGTCGATGGTAGAACGAAGCGGCGTCGAAGCCTGTAAAGCGGCGGTGCACAATCTTCT
CGCGCAACGCGTCAGTGGGCTGATCATTAACTATCCGCTGGATGACCAGGATGCCATTGCTGTGGAAGCT
GCCTGCACTAATGTTCCGGCGTTATTTCTTGATGTCTCTGACCAGACACCCATCAACAGTATTATTTTCT
CCCATGAAGACGGTACGCGACTGGGCGTGGAGCATCTGGTCGCATTGGGTCACCAGCAAATCGCGCTGTT
AGCGGGCCCATTAAGTTCTGTCTCGGCGCGTCTGCGTCTGGCTGGCTGGCATAAATATCTCACTCGCAAT
CAAATTCAGCCGATAGCGGAACGGGAAGGCGACTGGAGTGCCATGTCCGGTTTTCAACAAACCATGCAAA
TGCTGAATGAGGGCATCGTTCCCACTGCGATGCTGGTTGCCAACGATCAGATGGCGCTGGGCGCAATGCG
CGCCATTACCGAGTCCGGGCTGCGCGTTGGTGCGGATATCTCGGTAGTGGGATACGACGATACCGAAGAC
AGCTCATGTTATATCCCGCCGTTAACCACCATCAAACAGGATTTTCGCCTGCTGGGGCAAACCAGCGTGG
ACCGCTTGCTGCAACTCTCTCAGGGCCAGGCGGTGAAGGGCAATCAGCTGTTGCCCGTCTCACTGGTGAA
AAGAAAAACCACCCTGGCGCCCAATACGCAAACCGCCTCTCCCCGCGCGTTGGCCGATTCATTAATGCAG
CTGGCACGACAGGTTTCCCGACTGGAAAGCGGGCAGTGAGCGCAACGCAATTAATGTGAGTTAGCTCACT
CATTAGGCACCCCAGGCTTTACACTTTATGCTTCCGGCTCGTATGTTGTGTGGAATTGTGAGCGGATAAC
AATTTCACACAGGAAACAGCTATGACCATGATTACGGATTCACTGGCCGTCGTTTTACAACGTCGTGACT
GGGAAAACCCTGGCGTTACCCAACTTAATCGCCTTGCAGCACATCCCCCTTTCGCCAGCTGGCGTAATAG
CGAAGAGGCCCGCACCGATCGCCCTTCCCAACAGTTGCGCAGCCTGAATGGCGAATGGCGCTTTGCCTGG
TTTCCGGCACCAGAAGCGGTGCCGGAAAGCTGGCTGGAGTGCGATCTTCCTGAGGCCGATACTGTCGTCG
TCCCCTCAAACTGGCAGATGCACGGTTACGATGCGCCCATCTACACCAACGTAACCTATCCCATTACGGT
CAATCCGCCGTTTGTTCCCACGGAGAATCCGACGGGTTGTTACTCGCTCACATTTAATGTTGATGAAAGC
TGGCTACAGGAAGGCCAGACGCGAATTATTTTTGATGGCGTTGGAATT
