>Addgene plasmid #55670 | DIRAS2 | addgene partial sequence | sequence record 90563 | pGEX5 5'-GGGCTGGCAAGCCACGTTTGGTG-3'
AATCGGATCTGGTTCCGCGTGGATCCCCGGAACAGAGCAACGACTACCGGGTGGCGGTGTTTGGGGCAGG
CGGTGTTGGCAAGAGCTCCCTCGTTTTGAGGTTTGTGAAAGGGACCTTCAGGGAGAGCTACATCCCGACT
GTGGAAGACACCTACCGGCAGGTGATCAGCTGTGACAAGAGCATATGCACGCTGCAGATCACCGACACCA
CCGGGAGCCACCAGTTTCCGGCCATGCAGCGGCTGTCCATCTCCAAAGGCCACGCCTTCATCCTGGTCTA
CTCCATCACCAGCCGGCAGTCCCTGGAGGAACTCAAGCCCATCTATGAGCAGATCTGCGAGATCAAGGGG
GATGTGGAGAGCATCCCCATCATGCTGGTGGGTAACAAGTGTGATGAGAGCCCCAACCGTGAGGTCCAGA
GCAGCGAGGCAGAGGCCCTAGCCCGCACATGGAAGTGCGCCTTCATGGAGACGTCCGCCAAGCTCAACCA
CAACGTGAAGGAACTCTTTCAGGAACTCCTCAACCTGGAGAAGCGCAGGACCGTGAGCCTCCAGATCGAC
GGCAAGAAGAGCAAGCAGCAGAAGAGGAAGGAGAAGCTCAAGGGCAAGTGCGTGGTCATGTGAGAATTCA
TCGTGACTGACTGACGATCTGCCTCGCGCGTTTCGGTGATGACGGTGAAAACCTCTGACACATGCAGCTC
CCGGAGACGGTCACAGCTTGTCTGTAAGCGGATGCCGGGAGCAGACAAGCCCGTCAGGGCGCGTCAGCGG
GTGTTGGCGGGTGTCGGGGCGCAGCCATGACCCAGTCACGTAGCGATAGCGGAGTGTATAATTCTTGAAG
ACGAAAGGGCCTCGTGATACGCCTATTTTTATAGGTTAATGTCATGATAATAATGGTTTCTTAGACGTCA
GGTGGCACTTTTCGGGGAAATGTGCGCG
