>Addgene plasmid #55670 | DIRAS2 | addgene partial sequence | sequence record 90565 | pGEX3 5'-CCGGGAGCTGCATGTGTCAGAGG-3'
AACGCGCGAGGCAGATCGTCAGTCAGTCACGATGAATTCTCACATGACCACGCACTTGCCCTTGAGCTTC
TCCTTCCTCTTCTGCTGCTTGCTCTTCTTGCCGTCGATCTGGAGGCTCACGGTCCTGCGCTTCTCCAGGT
TGAGGAGTTCCTGAAAGAGTTCCTTCACGTTGTGGTTGAGCTTGGCGGACGTCTCCATGAAGGCGCACTT
CCATGTGCGGGCTAGGGCCTCTGCCTCGCTGCTCTGGACCTCACGGTTGGGGCTCTCATCACACTTGTTA
CCCACCAGCATGATGGGGATGCTCTCCACATCCCCCTTGATCTCGCAGATCTGCTCATAGATGGGCTTGA
GTTCCTCCAGGGACTGCCGGCTGGTGATGGAGTAGACCAGGATGAAGGCGTGGCCTTTGGAGATGGACAG
CCGCTGCATGGCCGGAAACTGGTGGCTCCCGGTGGTGTCGGTGATCTGCAGCGTGCATATGCTCTTGTCA
CAGCTGATCACCTGCCGGTAGGTGTCTTCCACAGTCGGGATGTAGCTCTCCCTGAAGGTCCCTTTCACAA
ACCTCAAAACGAGGGAGCTCTTGCCAACACCGCCTGCCCCAAACACCGCCACCCGGTAGTCGTTGCTCTG
TTCCGGGGATCCACGCGGAACCAGATCCGATTTTGGAGGATGGTCGCCACCACCAAACGTGGCTTGCCAG
CCCTGCAAAGGCCATGCTATATACTTGCTGGATTTCAAGTACTTATCAATTTGTGGGATAGCTTCAATAC
GTTTTTTAAAACAAACTAATTTTGGGAACGCATCCAGGCACATTGGGTCCATGTATAAAACAACATCAAG
AGCGTCATACAACATGAAGTCAGGATGGGTTACATGATCACCATTTAAATATGTTTTATGACATAAACGA
TCTTCGAACATTTTCAGCATTTCAGGTAGCTTGCTAAGAAAATCAACTTTGAGAGTTTCAAAGTCTTTAC
TATATGCAATTCTCGAAACACCGTATCTAATATCCAAAACCGCTCCTTCAAGCATTGAAATCTCTGCACG
CTCTTT
